>Addgene plasmid #19363 | pAG300 | addgene partial sequence | sequence record 25175 | 19363 with ampR
TTCTTCGGGGCGAAAACTCTCAAGGATCTTACCGCTGTTGAGATCCAGTTCGATGTAACCCACTCGTGCA
CCCAACTGATCTTCAGCATCTTTTACTTTCACCAGCGTTTCTGGGTGAGCAAAAACAGGAAGGCAAAATG
CCGCAAAAAAGGGAATAAGGGCGACACGGAAATGTTGAATACTCATACTCTTCCTTTTTCAATATTATTG
AAGCATTTATCAGGGTTATTGTCTCATGAGCGGATACATATTTGAATGTATTTAGAAAAATAAACAAATA
GGGGTTCCGCGCACATTTCCCCGAAAAGTGCCACCTGACGTCTAAGAAACCATTATTATCATGACATTAA
CCTATAAAAATAGGCGTATCACGAGGCCCTTTCGTCTTCAAGAATTCCACGGACTATAGACTATACTAGT
ATACTCCGTCTACTGTACGATACACTTCCGCTCAGGTCCTTGTCCTTTAACGAGG
[124 nt withheld, positions 476-599]
C
[38 nt withheld, positions 601-638]
NNNNNNNNNNTCCGANTTAGTGCTTTACGGCACCTCGACCCCNAAAAANTTGATTANGGGNNGANGGGTT
