>Addgene plasmid #19363 | pAG300 | addgene partial sequence | sequence record 75706 | yADH1-F 5'-ATACGGCCTTCCTTCCAGTT-3'
TATAAATAGACCTGCAATTATTAATCTTTTGTTTCCTCGTCATTGTTCTCGTTCCCTTTCTTCCTTGTTT
CTTTTTCTGCACAATATTTCAAGCTATACCAAGCATACAATCAACTCCAAGCTGGATCCTCTAGACGAGC
TCCTCGAGGGCCATTACGGCCGCGGCCGCGGCCGCCTCGGCCAAGCTTTGGACTTCTTCGCCAGAGGTTT
GGTCAAGTCTCCAATCAAGGTTGTCGGCTTGTCTACCTTGCCAGAAATTTACGAAAAGATGGAAAAGGGT
CAAATCGTTGGTAGATACGTTGTTGACACTTCTAAATAAGCGAATTTCTTATGATTTATGATTTTTATTA
TTAAATAAGTTATAAAAAAAATAAGTGTATACAAATTTTAAAGTGACTCTTAGGTTTTAAAACGAAAATT
CTTATTCTTGAGTAACTCTTTCCTGTAGGTCAGGTTGCTTTCTCAGGTATAGCATGAGGTCGCTCTTATT
GACCACACCTCTACCGGCATGCGATATGATCCAATATCAAAGGAAATGATAGCATTGAAGGATGAGACTA
ATCCAATTGAGGAGTGGCAGCATATAGAACAGCTAAAGGGTAGTGCTGAAGGAAGCATACGATACCCCGC
ATGGAATGGGATAATATCACAGGAGGTACTAGACTACCTTTCATCCTACATAAATAGACGCATATNAGTA
CGCATTTAAGCATAAACACGCACTATGCCGTTCTTCTCATG
