[The description below was written by a language model from this plasmid's Addgene catalogue record.]
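Description:
pAG300 is an empty yeast expression backbone derived from pVT102U, a shuttle vector of about 6.4 kb first described in the late 1980s. It is maintained in E. coli as a high-copy plasmid under ampicillin selection. In yeast it is selected through the URA3 auxotrophic marker, which restores uracil prototrophy in ura3 mutant hosts. No feature table accompanies the record, so the origins of replication, the promoter and the terminator that would drive an inserted gene are not stated here and cannot be confirmed from the catalogue fields alone.

The defining modification is the addition of two non-identical SfiI recognition sites, designated SfiIA and SfiIB, to the cloning region. They were introduced between the original HindIII and XhoI sites, both of which were destroyed in the process. SfiI cuts within a degenerate spacer inside its recognition sequence, so the two sites leave different, non-complementary overhangs. A fragment flanked by matching SfiIA and SfiIB ends can therefore ligate in only one orientation, and the vector cannot readily self-ligate. This arrangement is commonly used for unidirectional cloning of cDNAs or cDNA libraries prepared with SfiI adapter ends.

The plasmid carries no insert and is meant to receive coding sequences for expression in yeast. The associated publication concerns an Sfp-type 4'-phosphopantetheinyl transferase required for fungal pathogenicity, which suggests the vector supported expression or complementation work with fungal genes in yeast. The record does not specify the exact application.
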