Addgene plasmid #19363: pAG300
Purpose: (Empty Backbone)
Depositing lab: Holger Deising. Depositing organization: Martin-Luther-Universitaet Halle-Wittenberg, Faculty of Medicine. Publication: Sfp-type 4'-phosphopantetheinyl transferase is indispensable for fungal pathogenicity. Horbach R, Graf A, Weihmann F, Antelo L, Mathea S, Liermann JC, Opatz T, Thines E, Aguirre J, Deising HB. Plant Cell. 2009 Oct;21(10):3379-96. doi: 10.1105/tpc.108.064188. Epub 2009 Oct 30. PubMed 19880801.
Backbone
  Vector backbone: pVT102U
  Backbone manufacturer: Vernet et al 1987
  Backbone size (bp): 6400
  Modifications to backbone: SfiIA (GGCCATTACGGCC) and SfiIB (GGCCGCCTCGGCC) sites added for unidirectional cloning.
  Vector type: Yeast Expression
  Selectable markers: URA3
Growth in bacteria
  Bacterial resistance: Ampicillin, 100 μg/mL
  Growth temperature: 37°C
  Growth strain: DH5alpha
  Copy number: High Copy
Gene/Insert
  Gene/Insert name: None
  Cloning method: Restriction Enzyme; 5′ cloning site HindIII (destroyed during cloning); 3′ cloning site XhoI (destroyed during cloning)
  Sequencing primers: 5′ n/a; 3′ n/a
Terms and licenses: Academic/Nonprofit Terms; Industry Terms: Not Available to Industry
How to cite: pAG300 was a gift from Holger Deising (Addgene plasmid # 19363 ; http://n2t.net/addgene:19363 ; RRID:Addgene_19363)
